Addgene plasmid #142072: TFORF2411
Purpose: Lentiviral vector for overexpressing transcription factor ORFs with unique 24-bp barcodes. Barcodes facilitate identification of transcription factors in pooled screens.
Depositing lab: Feng Zhang. Depositing organization: Broad Institute. Publication: A transcription factor atlas of directed differentiation. Joung J, Ma S, Tay T, Geiger-Schuller KR, Kirchgatterer PC, Verdine VK, Guo B, Arias-Garcia MA, Allen WE, Singh A, Kuksenko O, Abudayyeh OO, Gootenberg JS, Fu Z, Macrae RK, Buenrostro JD, Regev A, Zhang F. Cell. 2023 Jan 5;186(1):209-229.e26. doi: 10.1016/j.cell.2022.11.026. PubMed 36608654.
Backbone
  Vector backbone: pLX_TRC317
  Backbone manufacturer: Broad Institute Genetic Perturbation Platform
  Backbone size w/o insert (bp): 8264
  Vector type: Mammalian Expression, Lentiviral
  Selectable markers: Puromycin
Growth in bacteria
  Bacterial resistance: Ampicillin, 100 μg/mL
  Growth temperature: 37°C
  Growth strain: NEB Stable
  Copy number: High Copy
Gene/Insert
  Gene/Insert name: KLF3
  Species: H. sapiens (human)
  Insert size (bp): 1139
  Entrez Gene: KLF3 (a.k.a. BKLF)
  Promoter: EF1a
  Cloning method: Unknown
  Sequencing primers: 5′ GGGTGGAGACTGAAGTTAGGCCAG; 3′ CACATAGCGTAAAAGGAGCAACATAG
Terms and licenses: Academic/Nonprofit Terms; Industry Terms: Not Available to Industry
Depositor comments: NM_016531,ENST00000261438 . The transcription factor ORF portion of this plasmid was synthesized by Genewiz. Please test multiple small colonies in case of plasmid recombination. To make this collection available in a timely manner, a portion of this collection was not fully sequenced by Addgene. If an Addgene verified full plasmid sequence is not available, please contact us prior to placing an order to request the full sequence.
How to cite: TFORF2411 was a gift from Feng Zhang (Addgene plasmid # 142072 ; http://n2t.net/addgene:142072 ; RRID:Addgene_142072)
