[The description below was written by a language model from this plasmid's Addgene catalogue record and pLannotate feature annotations shown in this document.]
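Description:
TFORF2411 is a lentiviral mammalian expression plasmid built on the pLX_TRC317 backbone and carrying the human transcription factor KLF3 (also known as BKLF), a protein that binds CACCC-box elements. It belongs to a barcoded transcription factor ORF collection in which each ORF is paired with a unique 24-bp barcode, so that the factor delivered to a cell can be identified by sequencing in pooled overexpression screens, such as screens for factors that drive directed differentiation. In bacteria the plasmid is maintained through a high-copy ColE1/pUC-type origin and an ampicillin resistance gene. An f1 origin and remnants of a lac/T7/T3 cloning region are also present in the backbone. The depositor notes that the plasmid can recombine, as is common for LTR-containing vectors.

The viral portion has a third-generation, self-inactivating layout. An RSV promoter drives a truncated HIV-1 5' LTR, followed by the Ψ packaging signal with a partial gag sequence and the Rev response element for Rev-dependent export of the genomic RNA. A ΔU3 3' LTR and an SV40 polyadenylation signal close the unit. Between the LTRs sit two expression cassettes. An SV40 early promoter drives the puromycin N-acetyltransferase gene for selection of transduced cells. Downstream, after a cPPT/CTS element that aids nuclear import of the viral genome, the constitutive EF-1α promoter drives the KLF3 ORF. A WPRE follows the ORF to enhance transcript stability and expression. The barcode is not annotated separately in the feature table. It presumably lies in the short region between the ORF and the WPRE, where a small fragment resembling U6 promoter sequence is detected, but the record does not state its position.
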