Features (pLannotate 1.2.2; 31 found; start..end, strand, type, name):
      5..231     +  promoter       RSV promoter: Rous sarcoma virus enhancer/promoter
    232..412     +  LTR            5' LTR (truncated): truncated 5' long terminal repeat (LTR) from HIV-1
    459..584     +  misc_feature   HIV-1 Ψ: packaging signal of human immunodeficiency virus type 1
    568..931     +  CDS            HIV-1 gag (fragment): gag protein from human immunodeficiency virus 1; gag
   1077..1310    +  misc_feature   RRE: The Rev response element (RRE) of HIV-1 allows for Rev-dependent mRNA export from the nucleus to the cytoplasm.
   1687..1713    +  CDS            Rev (fragment): human immunodeficiency virus 1 (HIV-1) Rev protein; rev; enhances nuclear export of unspliced and incompletely spliced viral mRNAs
   1720..1743    +  promoter       SV40 promoter (fragment): SV40 early promoter
   1744..1815    +  promoter       SV40 promoter (fragment): SV40 enhancer and early promoter
   1839..1974    +  rep_origin     SV40 ori: SV40 origin of replication
   2020..2616    +  CDS            PuroR (fragment): puromycin N-acetyltransferase; pac from Streptomyces; confers resistance to puromycin
   2665..2782    +  misc_feature   cPPT/CTS: central polypurine tract and central termination sequence of HIV-1
   2847..2913    +  CDS            small t antigen (fragment): SV40 (simian virus 40) small t antigen
   2920..4098    +  promoter       EF-1α promoter: strong constitutive promoter for human elongation factor EF-1α
   4115..5149    +  CDS            KLF3: KLF3_HUMAN - Also known as BKLF. Experimental evidence at protein level: Swiss-Prot protein existence level 1. Binds to the CACCC box of erythroid cell-expressed genes. May play a role in hematopoiesis (By similarity). From Homo sapiens (Human).
   5165..5218    +  promoter       U6 promoter (fragment): RNA polymerase III promoter for human U6 snRNA
   5260..5848    +  misc_feature   WPRE: woodchuck hepatitis virus posttranscriptional regulatory element
   5899..5918    +  misc_feature   cPPT/CTS (fragment): central polypurine tract and central termination sequence of HIV-1
   5920..6153    +  LTR            3' LTR (ΔU3): self-inactivating 3' long terminal repeat (LTR) from HIV-1
   6231..6352    +  polyA_signal   SV40 poly(A) signal: SV40 polyadenylation signal
   6392..6527    +  rep_origin     SV40 ori: SV40 origin of replication
   6548..6566    -  promoter       T7 promoter: promoter for bacteriophage T7 RNA polymerase
   6574..6729    +  CDS            lacZα (fragment): LacZα fragment of β-galactosidase; lacZ fragment
   6734..7162    +  rep_origin     f1 ori (sequence partly withheld): f1 bacteriophage origin of replication; arrow indicates direction of (+) strand synthesis
   7215..7319    +  promoter       AmpR promoter: bla
   7320..8180    +  CDS            AmpR: β-lactamase; bla; confers resistance to ampicillin, carbenicillin, and related antibiotics
   8351..8939    +  rep_origin     ori: high-copy-number ColE1/pMB1/pBR322/pUC origin of replication
   9122..9214    +  CDS            lacI (fragment): lac repressor; lacI; The lac repressor binds to the lac operator to inhibit transcription in E. coli. This inhibition can be relieved by adding lactose or isopropyl-β-D-thiogalactopyranoside (IPTG).
   9227..9248    +  protein_bind   CAP binding site: CAP binding activates transcription in the presence of cAMP. E. coli catabolite activator protein
   9263..9293    +  promoter       lac promoter: promoter for the E. coli lac operon
   9301..9317    +  protein_bind   lac operator: The lac repressor binds to the lac operator to inhibit transcription in E. coli. This inhibition can be relieved by adding lactose or isopropyl-β-D-thiogalactopyranoside (IPTG). lac repressor encoded by lacI
   9362..9380    +  promoter       T3 promoter: promoter for bacteriophage T3 RNA polymerase
>Addgene plasmid #142072 | TFORF2411 | addgene full sequence | sequence record 395692 | Addgene NGS Result
TTAATGTAGTCTTATGCAATACTCTTGTAGTCTTGCAACATGGTAACGATGAGTTAGCAACATGCCTTAC
AAGGAGAGAAAAAGCACCGTGCATGCCGATTGGTGGAAGTAAGGTGGTACGATCGTGCCTTATTAGGAAG
GCAACAGACGGGTCTGACATGGATTGGACGAACCACTGAATTGCCGCATTGCAGAGATATTGTATTTAAG
TGCCTAGCTCGATACATAAACGGGTCTCTCTGGTTAGACCAGATCTGAGCCTGGGAGCTCTCTGGCTAAC
TAGGGAACCCACTGCTTAAGCCTCAATAAAGCTTGCCTTGAGTGCTTCAAGTAGTGTGTGCCCGTCTGTT
GTGTGACTCTGGTAACTAGAGATCCCTCAGACCCTTTTAGTCAGTGTGGAAAATCTCTAGCAGTGGCGCC
CGAACAGGGACTTGAAAGCGAAAGGGAAACCAGAGGAGCTCTCTCGACGCAGGACTCGGCTTGCTGAAGC
GCGCACGGCAAGAGGCGAGGGGCGGCGACTGGTGAGTACGCCAAAAATTTTGACTAGCGGAGGCTAGAAG
GAGAGAGATGGGTGCGAGAGCGTCAGTATTAAGCGGGGGAGAATTAGATCGCGATGGGAAAAAATTCGGT
TAAGGCCAGGGGGAAAGAAAAAATATAAATTAAAACATATAGTATGGGCAAGCAGGGAGCTAGAACGATT
CGCAGTTAATCCTGGCCTGTTAGAAACATCAGAAGGCTGTAGACAAATACTGGGACAGCTACAACCATCC
CTTCAGACAGGATCAGAAGAACTTAGATCATTATATAATACAGTAGCAACCCTCTATTGTGTGCATCAAA
GGATAGAGATAAAAGACACCAAGGAAGCTTTAGACAAGATAGAGGAAGAGCAAAACAAAAGTAAGACCAC
CGCACAGCAAGCGGCCGCTGATCTTCAGACCTGGAGGAGGAGATATGAGGGACAATTGGAGAAGTGAATT
ATATAAATATAAAGTAGTAAAAATTGAACCATTAGGAGTAGCACCCACCAAGGCAAAGAGAAGAGTGGTG
CAGAGAGAAAAAAGAGCAGTGGGAATAGGAGCTTTGTTCCTTGGGTTCTTGGGAGCAGCAGGAAGCACTA
TGGGCGCAGCGTCAATGACGCTGACGGTACAGGCCAGACAATTATTGTCTGGTATAGTGCAGCAGCAGAA
CAATTTGCTGAGGGCTATTGAGGCGCAACAGCATCTGTTGCAACTCACAGTCTGGGGCATCAAGCAGCTC
CAGGCAAGAATCCTGGCTGTGGAAAGATACCTAAAGGATCAACAGCTCCTGGGGATTTGGGGTTGCTCTG
GAAAACTCATTTGCACCACTGCTGTGCCTTGGAATGCTAGTTGGAGTAATAAATCTCTGGAACAGATTTG
GAATCACACGACCTGGATGGAGTGGGACAGAGAAATTAACAATTACACAAGCTTAATACACTCCTTAATT
GAAGAATCGCAAAACCAGCAAGAAAAGAATGAACAAGAATTATTGGAATTAGATAAATGGGCAAGTTTGT
GGAATTGGTTTAACATAACAAATTGGCTGTGGTATATAAAATTATTCATAATGATAGTAGGAGGCTTGGT
AGGTTTAAGAATAGTTTTTGCTGTACTTTCTATAGTGAATAGAGTTAGGCAGGGATATTCACCATTATCG
TTTCAGACCCACCTCCCAACCCCGAGGGGACCCATGCATTGCATCTCAATTAGTCAGCAACCAGGTGTGG
AAAGTCCCCAGGCTCCCCAGCAGGCAGAAGTATGCAAAGCATGCGTCTCAATTAGTCAGCAACCATAGTC
CCGCCCCTAACTCCGCCCATCCCGCCCCTAACTCCGCCCAGTTCCGCCCATTCTCCGCCCCATGGCTGAC
TAATTTTTTTTATTTATGCAGAGGCCGAGGCCGCCTCGGCCTCTGAGCTATTCCAGAAGTAGTGAGGAGG
CTTTTTTGGAGGCCTAGGCTTTTGCAAAAAGCTTTCTAGAGGTACCACCGGAGCTTACCATGACCGAGTA
CAAGCCCACGGTGCGCCTCGCCACCCGCGACGACGTCCCCAGGGCCGTACGCACCCTCGCCGCCGCGTTC
GCCGACTACCCCGCCACGCGCCACACCGTCGATCCGGACCGCCACATCGAGCGGGTCACCGAGCTGCAAG
AACTCTTCCTCACGCGCGTCGGGCTCGACATCGGCAAGGTGTGGGTCGCGGACGACGGCGCCGCCGTGGC
GGTCTGGACCACGCCGGAGAGCGTCGAAGCGGGGGCGGTGTTCGCCGAGATCGGCCCGCGCATGGCCGAG
TTGAGCGGTTCCCGGCTGGCCGCGCAGCAACAGATGGAAGGCCTCCTGGCGCCGCACCGGCCCAAGGAGC
CCGCGTGGTTCCTGGCCACCGTCGGCGTCTCGCCCGACCACCAGGGCAAGGGTCTGGGCAGCGCCGTCGT
GCTCCCCGGAGTGGAGGCGGCCGAGCGCGCCGGGGTGCCCGCCTTCCTGGAGACCTCCGCGCCCCGCAAC
CTCCCCTTCTACGAGCGGCTCGGCTTCACCGTCACCGCCGACGTCGAGGTGCCCGAAGGACCGCGCACCT
GGTGCATGACCCGCAAGCCCGGTGCCAGTTAACGAATTCTAGATCTTGAGACAAATGGCAGTATTCATCC
ACAATTTTAAAAGAAAAGGGGGGATTGGGGGGTACAGTGCAGGGGAAAGAATAGTAGACATAATAGCAAC
AGACATACAAACTAAAGAATTACAAAAACAAATTACAAAAATTCAAAATTTTCGGGTTTATTACAGGGAC
AGCAGAGATCCACTTTGGCGCCGGCTCGAGGCCTGCAGGTGCAAAGATGGATAAAGTTTTAAACAGAGAG
GAATCTTTGCAGCTAATGGACCTTCTAGGTCTTGAAAGGAGTGGGAATTGGCTCCGGTGCCCGTCAGTGG
GCAGAGCGCACATCGCCCACAGTCCCCGAGAAGTTGGGGGGAGGGGTCGGCAATTGAACCGGTGCCTAGA
GAAGGTGGCGCGGGGTAAACTGGGAAAGTGATGTCGTGTACTGGCTCCGCCTTTTTCCCGAGGGTGGGGG
AGAACCGTATATAAGTGCAGTAGTCGCCGTGAACGTTCTTTTTCGCAACGGGTTTGCCGCCAGAACACAG
GTAAGTGCCGTGTGTGGTTCCCGCGGGCCTGGCCTCTTTACGGGTTATGGCCCTTGCGTGCCTTGAATTA
CTTCCACCTGGCTGCAGTACGTGATTCTTGATCCCGAGCTTCGGGTTGGAAGTGGGTGGGAGAGTTCGAG
GCCTTGCGCTTAAGGAGCCCCTTCGCCTCGTGCTTGAGTTGAGGCCTGGCCTGGGCGCTGGGGCCGCCGC
GTGCGAATCTGGTGGCACCTTCGCGCCTGTCTCGCTGCTTTCGATAAGTCTCTAGCCATTTAAAATTTTT
GATGACCTGCTGCGACGCTTTTTTTCTGGCAAGATAGTCTTGTAAATGCGGGCCAAGATCTGCACACTGG
TATTTCGGTTTTTGGGGCCGCGGGCGGCGACGGGGCCCGTGCGTCCCAGCGCACATGTTCGGCGAGGCGG
GGCCTGCGAGCGCGGCCACCGAGAATCGGACGGGGGTAGTCTCAAGCTGGCCGGCCTGCTCTGGTGCCTG
GCCTCGCGCCGCCGTGTATCGCCCCGCCCTGGGCGGCAAGGCTGGCCCGGTCGGCACCAGTTGCGTGAGC
GGAAAGATGGCCGCTTCCCGGCCCTGCTGCAGGGAGCTCAAAATGGAGGACGCGGCGCTCGGGAGAGCGG
GCGGGTGAGTCACCCACACAAAGGAAAAGGGCCTTTCCGTCCTCAGCCGTCGCTTCATGTGACTCCACGG
AGTACCGGGCGCCGTCCAGGCACCTCGATTAGTTCTCGAGCTTTTGGAGTACGTCGTCTTTAGGTTGGGG
GGAGGGGTTTTATGCGATGGAGTTTCCCCACACTGAGTGGGTGGAGACTGAAGTTAGGCCAGCTTGGCAC
TTGATGTAATTCTCCTTGGAATTTGCCCTTTTTGAGTTTGGATCTTGGTTCATTCTCAAGCCTCAGACAG
TGGTTCAAAGTTTTTTTCTTCCATTTCAGGTGTCGTGAGGCTAGCACCGCCACCATGCTCATGTTTGACC
CAGTTCCTGTCAAGCAAGAGGCCATGGACCCTGTCTCAGTGTCATACCCATCTAATTACATGGAATCCAT
GAAGCCTAACAAGTATGGGGTCATCTACTCCACACCATTGCCTGAGAAGTTCTTTCAGACCCCAGAAGGT
CTGTCGCACGGAATACAGATGGAGCCAGTGGACCTCACGGTGAACAAGCGGAGTTCACCCCCTTCGGCTG
GGAATTCGCCCTCCTCTCTGAAGTTCCCGTCCTCACACCGGAGAGCCTCGCCTGGGTTGAGCATGCCTTC
TTCCAGCCCACCGATAAAAAAATACTCACCCCCTTCTCCAGGCGTGCAGCCCTTCGGCGTGCCGCTGTCC
ATGCCACCAGTGATGGCAGCTGCCCTCTCGCGGCATGGAATACGGAGCCCGGGGATCCTGCCCGTCATCC
AGCCGGTGGTGGTGCAGCCCGTCCCCTTTATGTACACAAGTCACCTCCAGCAGCCTCTCATGGTCTCCTT
ATCGGAGGAGATGGAAAATTCCAGTAGTAGCATGCAAGTACCTGTAATTGAATCATATGAGAAGCCTATA
TCACAGAAAAAAATTAAAATAGAACCTGGGATCGAACCACAGAGGACAGATTATTATCCTGAAGAAATGT
CACCCCCCTTAATGAACTCAGTGTCCCCCCCGCAAGCATTGTTGCAAGAGAATCACCCTTCGGTCATCGT
GCAGCCTGGGAAGAGACCTTTACCTGTGGAATCCCCGGATACTCAAAGGAAGCGGAGGATACACAGATGT
GATTATGATGGATGCAACAAAGTGTACACTAAAAGCTCCCACTTGAAAGCACACAGAAGAACACACACAG
GAGAAAAACCCTACAAATGTACATGGGAAGGGTGCACATGGAAGTTTGCTCGGTCTGATGAACTAACAAG
ACATTTCCGAAAACATACTGGAATCAAACCTTTCCAGTGCCCGGACTGTGACCGCAGCTTCTCCCGTTCT
GACCATCTTGCCCTCCATAGGAAACGCCACATGCTAGTCTAGTAATGAACTAGTCCGTAACTTGAAAGTA
TTTCGATTTCTTGGCTTTATATATCTTGTGGAAAGGACGAGTGGCTTTAGAAGTGACACGCACAACGCGT
TAAGTCGACAATCAACCTCTGGATTACAAAATTTGTGAAAGATTGACTGGTATTCTTAACTATGTTGCTC
CTTTTACGCTATGTGGATACGCTGCTTTAATGCCTTTGTATCATGCTATTGCTTCCCGTATGGCTTTCAT
TTTCTCCTCCTTGTATAAATCCTGGTTGCTGTCTCTTTATGAGGAGTTGTGGCCCGTTGTCAGGCAACGT
GGCGTGGTGTGCACTGTGTTTGCTGACGCAACCCCCACTGGTTGGGGCATTGCCACCACCTGTCAGCTCC
TTTCCGGGACTTTCGCTTTCCCCCTCCCTATTGCCACGGCGGAACTCATCGCCGCCTGCCTTGCCCGCTG
CTGGACAGGGGCTCGGCTGTTGGGCACTGACAATTCCGTGGTGTTGTCGGGGAAATCATCGTCCTTTCCT
TGGCTGCTCGCCTGTGTTGCCACCTGGATTCTGCGCGGGACGTCCTTCTGCTACGTCCCTTCGGCCCTCA
ATCCAGCGGACCTTCCTTCCCGCGGCCTGCTGCCGGCTCTGCGGCCTCTTCCGCGTCTTCGCCTTCGCCC
TCAGACGAGTCGGATCTCCCTTTGGGCCGCCTCCCCGCGTCGACTTTAAGACCAATGACTTACAAGGCAG
CTGTAGATCTTAGCCACTTTTTAAAAGAAAAGGGGGGACTGGAAGGGCTAATTCACTCCCAACGAAGACA
AGATCTGCTTTTTGCTTGTACTGGGTCTCTCTGGTTAGACCAGATCTGAGCCTGGGAGCTCTCTGGCTAA
CTAGGGAACCCACTGCTTAAGCCTCAATAAAGCTTGCCTTGAGTGCTTCAAGTAGTGTGTGCCCGTCTGT
TGTGTGACTCTGGTAACTAGAGATCCCTCAGACCCTTTTAGTCAGTGTGGAAAATCTCTAGCAGTACGTA
TAGTAGTTCATGTCATCTTATTATTCAGTATTTATAACTTGCAAAGAAATGAATATCAGAGAGTGAGAGG
AACTTGTTTATTGCAGCTTATAATGGTTACAAATAAAGCAATAGCATCACAAATTTCACAAATAAAGCAT
TTTTTTCACTGCATTCTAGTTGTGGTTTGTCCAAACTCATCAATGTATCTTATCATGTCTGGCTCTAGCT
ATCCCGCCCCTAACTCCGCCCATCCCGCCCCTAACTCCGCCCAGTTCCGCCCATTCTCCGCCCCATGGCT
GACTAATTTTTTTTATTTATGCAGAGGCCGAGGCCGCCTCGGCCTCTGAGCTATTCCAGAAGTAGTGAGG
AGGCTTTTTTGGAGGCCTAGGGACGTACCCAATTCGCCCTATAGTGAGTCGTATTACGCGCGCTCACTGG
CCGTCGTTTTACAACGTCGTGACTGGGAAAACCCTGGCGTTACCCAACTTAATCGCCTTGCAGCACATCC
CCCTTTCGCCAGCTGGCGTAATAGCGAAGAGGCCCGCACCGATCGCCCTTCCCAACAGTTGCGCAGCCTG
AATGGCGAATGGG
[124 nt withheld, positions 6734-6857]
C
[91 nt withheld, positions 6859-6949]
A
[49 nt withheld, positions 6951-6999]
CCTTTGACGTTGGAGTCCACGTTCTTT
[37 nt withheld, positions 7027-7063]
ACCCTATCTCGGTCTATTCTTTTGATTTATAAGGGATTTTGCCGATTTCGGCCTATTGGTTAAAAAATGA
GCTGATTTAACAAAAATTTAACGCGAATTTTAACAAAATATTAACGCTTACAATTTAGGTGGCACTTTTC
GGGGAAATGTGCGCGGAACCCCTATTTGTTTATTTTTCTAAATACATTCAAATATGTATCCGCTCATGAG
ACAATAACCCTGATAAATGCTTCAATAATATTGAAAAAGGAAGAGTATGAGTATTCAACATTTCCGTGTC
GCCCTTATTCCCTTTTTTGCGGCATTTTGCCTTCCTGTTTTTGCTCACCCAGAAACGCTGGTGAAAGTAA
AAGATGCTGAAGATCAGTTGGGTGCACGAGTGGGTTACATCGAACTGGATCTCAACAGCGGTAAGATCCT
TGAGAGTTTTCGCCCCGAAGAACGTTTTCCAATGATGAGCACTTTTAAAGTTCTGCTATGTGGCGCGGTA
TTATCCCGTATTGACGCCGGGCAAGAGCAACTCGGTCGCCGCATACACTATTCTCAGAATGACTTGGTTG
AGTACTCACCAGTCACAGAAAAGCATCTTACGGATGGCATGACAGTAAGAGAATTATGCAGTGCTGCCAT
AACCATGAGTGATAACACTGCGGCCAACTTACTTCTGACAACGATCGGAGGACCGAAGGAGCTAACCGCT
TTTTTGCACAACATGGGGGATCATGTAACTCGCCTTGATCGTTGGGAACCGGAGCTGAATGAAGCCATAC
CAAACGACGAGCGTGACACCACGATGCCTGTAGCAATGGCAACAACGTTGCGCAAACTATTAACTGGCGA
ACTACTTACTCTAGCTTCCCGGCAACAATTAATAGACTGGATGGAGGCGGATAAAGTTGCAGGACCACTT
CTGCGCTCGGCCCTTCCGGCTGGCTGGTTTATTGCTGATAAATCTGGAGCCGGTGAGCGTGGGTCTCGCG
GTATCATTGCAGCACTGGGGCCAGATGGTAAGCCCTCCCGTATCGTAGTTATCTACACGACGGGGAGTCA
GGCAACTATGGATGAACGAAATAGACAGATCGCTGAGATAGGTGCCTCACTGATTAAGCATTGGTAACTG
TCAGACCAAGTTTACTCATATATACTTTAGATTGATTTAAAACTTCATTTTTAATTTAAAAGGATCTAGG
TGAAGATCCTTTTTGATAATCTCATGACCAAAATCCCTTAACGTGAGTTTTCGTTCCACTGAGCGTCAGA
CCCCGTAGAAAAGATCAAAGGATCTTCTTGAGATCCTTTTTTTCTGCGCGTAATCTGCTGCTTGCAAACA
AAAAAACCACCGCTACCAGCGGTGGTTTGTTTGCCGGATCAAGAGCTACCAACTCTTTTTCCGAAGGTAA
CTGGCTTCAGCAGAGCGCAGATACCAAATACTGTTCTTCTAGTGTAGCCGTAGTTAGGCCACCACTTCAA
GAACTCTGTAGCACCGCCTACATACCTCGCTCTGCTAATCCTGTTACCAGTGGCTGCTGCCAGTGGCGAT
AAGTCGTGTCTTACCGGGTTGGACTCAAGACGATAGTTACCGGATAAGGCGCAGCGGTCGGGCTGAACGG
GGGGTTCGTGCACACAGCCCAGCTTGGAGCGAACGACCTACACCGAACTGAGATACCTACAGCGTGAGCT
ATGAGAAAGCGCCACGCTTCCCGAAGGGAGAAAGGCGGACAGGTATCCGGTAAGCGGCAGGGTCGGAACA
GGAGAGCGCACGAGGGAGCTTCCAGGGGGAAACGCCTGGTATCTTTATAGTCCTGTCGGGTTTCGCCACC
TCTGACTTGAGCGTCGATTTTTGTGATGCTCGTCAGGGGGGCGGAGCCTATGGAAAAACGCCAGCAACGC
GGCCTTTTTACGGTTCCTGGCCTTTTGCTGGCCTTTTGCTCACATGTTCTTTCCTGCGTTATCCCCTGAT
TCTGTGGATAACCGTATTACCGCCTTTGAGTGAGCTGATACCGCTCGCCGCAGCCGAACGACCGAGCGCA
GCGAGTCAGTGAGCGAGGAAGCGGAAGAGCGCCCAATACGCAAACCGCCTCTCCCCGCGCGTTGGCCGAT
TCATTAATGCAGCTGGCACGACAGGTTTCCCGACTGGAAAGCGGGCAGTGAGCGCAACGCAATTAATGTG
AGTTAGCTCACTCATTAGGCACCCCAGGCTTTACACTTTATGCTTCCGGCTCGTATGTTGTGTGGAATTG
TGAGCGGATAACAATTTCACACAGGAAACAGCTATGACCATGATTACGCCAAGCGCGCAATTAACCCTCA
CTAAAGGGAACAAAAGCTGGAGCTGCAAGC
