>Addgene plasmid #142072 | TFORF2411 | depositor partial sequence | sequence record 278353 | Insert
ACCGCCACCATGCTCATGTTTGACCCAGTTCCTGTCAAGCAAGAGGCCATGGACCCTGTCTCAGTGTCAT
ACCCATCTAATTACATGGAATCCATGAAGCCTAACAAGTATGGGGTCATCTACTCCACACCATTGCCTGA
GAAGTTCTTTCAGACCCCAGAAGGTCTGTCGCACGGAATACAGATGGAGCCAGTGGACCTCACGGTGAAC
AAGCGGAGTTCACCCCCTTCGGCTGGGAATTCGCCCTCCTCTCTGAAGTTCCCGTCCTCACACCGGAGAG
CCTCGCCTGGGTTGAGCATGCCTTCTTCCAGCCCACCGATAAAAAAATACTCACCCCCTTCTCCAGGCGT
GCAGCCCTTCGGCGTGCCGCTGTCCATGCCACCAGTGATGGCAGCTGCCCTCTCGCGGCATGGAATACGG
AGCCCGGGGATCCTGCCCGTCATCCAGCCGGTGGTGGTGCAGCCCGTCCCCTTTATGTACACAAGTCACC
TCCAGCAGCCTCTCATGGTCTCCTTATCGGAGGAGATGGAAAATTCCAGTAGTAGCATGCAAGTACCTGT
AATTGAATCATATGAGAAGCCTATATCACAGAAAAAAATTAAAATAGAACCTGGGATCGAACCACAGAGG
ACAGATTATTATCCTGAAGAAATGTCACCCCCCTTAATGAACTCAGTGTCCCCCCCGCAAGCATTGTTGC
AAGAGAATCACCCTTCGGTCATCGTGCAGCCTGGGAAGAGACCTTTACCTGTGGAATCCCCGGATACTCA
AAGGAAGCGGAGGATACACAGATGTGATTATGATGGATGCAACAAAGTGTACACTAAAAGCTCCCACTTG
AAAGCACACAGAAGAACACACACAGGAGAAAAACCCTACAAATGTACATGGGAAGGGTGCACATGGAAGT
TTGCTCGGTCTGATGAACTAACAAGACATTTCCGAAAACATACTGGAATCAAACCTTTCCAGTGCCCGGA
CTGTGACCGCAGCTTCTCCCGTTCTGACCATCTTGCCCTCCATAGGAAACGCCACATGCTAGTCTAGTAA
TGAACTAGTCCGTAACTTGAAAGTATTTCGATTTCTTGGCTTTATATATCTTGTGGAAAGGACGAGTGGC
TTTAGAAGTGACACGCACA
