>Addgene plasmid #142072 | TFORF2411 | depositor partial sequence | sequence record 278354 | Barcode
GTGGCTTTAGAAGTGACACGCACA
